>Addgene plasmid #222600 | PSMA4_miniTurbo_Cterm | addgene full sequence | sequence record 442808 | Addgene NGS Result
GACGGATCGGGAGATCTCCCGATCCCCTATGGTGCACTCTCAGTACAATCTGCTCTGATGCCGCATAGTT
AAGCCAGTATCTGCTCCCTGCTTGTGTGTTGGAGGTCGCTGAGTAGTGCGCGAGCAAAATTTAAGCTACA
ACAAGGCAAGGCTTGACCGACAATTGCATGAAGAATCTGCTTAGGGTTAGGCGTTTTGCGCTGCTTCGCG
ATGTACGGGCCAGATATACGCGTTGACATTGATTATTGACTAGTTATTAATAGTAATCAATTACGGGGTC
ATTAGTTCATAGCCCATATATGGAGTTCCGCGTTACATAACTTACGGTAAATGGCCCGCCTGGCTGACCG
CCCAACGACCCCCGCCCATTGACGTCAATAATGACGTATGTTCCCATAGTAACGCCAATAGGGACTTTCC
ATTGACGTCAATGGGTGGAGTATTTACGGTAAACTGCCCACTTGGCAGTACATCAAGTGTATCATATGCC
AAGTACGCCCCCTATTGACGTCAATGACGGTAAATGGCCCGCCTGGCATTATGCCCAGTACATGACCTTA
TGGGACTTTCCTACTTGGCAGTACATCTACGTATTAGTCATCGCTATTACCATGGTGATGCGGTTTTGGC
AGTACATCAATGGGCGTGGATAGCGGTTTGACTCACGGGGATTTCCAAGTCTCCACCCCATTGACGTCAA
TGGGAGTTTGTTTTGGCACCAAAATCAACGGGACTTTCCAAAATGTCGTAACAACTCCGCCCCATTGACG
CAAATGGGCGGTAGGCGTGTACGGTGGGAGGTCTATATAAGCAGAGCTCTCCCTATCAGTGATAGAGATC
TCCCTATCAGTGATAGAGATCGTCGACGAGCTCGTTTAGTGAACCGTCAGATCGCCTGGAGACGCCATCC
ACGCTGTTTTGACCTCCATAGAAGACACCGGGACCGATCCAGCCTCCGGACTCTAGCGTTTAAACTTAAG
CTTTAGACAAGTTTGTACAAAAAAGTTGGC
[783 nt withheld, positions 1011-1793]
TACCCAACTTTCTTGTACAAAGTGGTTGATTCTAGAATGGCTAGCATCCCGCTGCTGAACGCTAAACAGA
TTCTGGGACAGCTGGACGGCGGGAGCGTGGCAGTCCTGCCTGTGGTCGACTCCACCAATCAGTACCTGCT
GGATCGAATCGGCGAGCTGAAGAGTGGGGATGCTTGCATTGCAGAATATCAGCAGGCAGGGAGAGGAAGC
AGAGGGAGGAAATGGTTCTCTCCTTTTGGAGCTAACCTGTACCTGAGTATGTTTTGGCGCCTGAAGCGGG
GACCAGCAGCAATCGGCCTGGGCCCGGTCATCGGAATTGTCATGGCAGAAGCGCTGCGAAAGCTGGGAGC
AGACAAGGTGCGAGTCAAATGGCCCAATGACCTGTATCTGCAGGATAGAAAGCTGGCAGGCATCCTGGTG
GAGCTGGCCGGAATAACAGGCGATGCTGCACAGATCGTCATTGGCGCCGGGATTAACGTGGCTATGAGGC
GCGTGGAGGAAAGCGTGGTCAATCAGGGCTGGATCACACTGCAGGAAGCAGGGATTAACCTGGACAGGAA
TACTCTGGCCGCTATGCTGATCCGAGAGCTGCGGGCAGCCCTGGAACTGTTCGAGCAGGAAGGCCTGGCT
CCATATCTGTCACGGTGGGAGAAGCTGGATAACTTCATCAATAGACCCGTGAAGCTGATCATTGGGGACA
AAGAGATTTTCGGGATTAGCCGGGGGATTGATAAACAGGGAGCCCTGCTGCTGGAACAGGACGGAGTTAT
CAAACCCTGGATGGGCGGAGAAATCAGTCTGCGGTCTGCCGAAAAGCTGCAGGACGACTACAAAGACGAT
GACGATAAATAACTCGAGTCTAGAGGGCCCGTTTAAACCCGCTGATCAGCCTCGACTGTGCCTTCTAGTT
GCCAGCCATCTGTTGTTTGCCCCTCCCCCGTGCCTTCCTTGACCCTGGAAGGTGCCACTCCCACTGTCCT
TTCCTAATAAAATGAGGAAATTGCATCGCATTGTCTGAGTAGGTGTCATTCTATTCTGGGGGGTGGGGTG
GGGCAGGACAGCAAGGGGGAGGATTGGGAAGACAATAGCAGGCATGCTGGGGATGCGGTGGGCTCTATGG
CTTCTGAGGCGGAAAGAACCAGCTGGGGCTCTAGGGGGTATCCCC
[124 nt withheld, positions 2959-3082]
C
[91 nt withheld, positions 3084-3174]
AGGGTGATGGTTCACGTACCTAGAAGTTCCTATTCCGAAGTTCCTATTCTCTAGAAAGTATAGGAACTTC
CTTGGCCAAAAAGCCTGAACTCACCGCGACGTCTGTCGAGAAGTTTCTGATCGAAAAGTTCGACAGCGTC
TCCGACCTGATGCAGCTCTCGGAGGGCGAAGAATCTCGTGCTTTCAGCTTCGATGTAGGAGGGCGTGGAT
ATGTCCTGCGGGTAAATAGCTGCGCCGATGGTTTCTACAAAGATCGTTATGTTTATCGGCACTTTGCATC
GGCCGCGCTCCCGATTCCGGAAGTGCTTGACATTGGGGAGTTCAGCGAGAGCCTGACCTATTGCATCTCC
CGCCGTGCACAGGGTGTCACGTTGCAAGACCTGCCTGAAACCGAACTGCCCGCTGTTCTGCAGCCGGTCG
CGGAGGCCATGGATGCGATCGCTGCGGCCGATCTTAGCCAGACGAGCGGGTTCGGCCCATTCGGACCGCA
AGGAATCGGTCAATACACTACATGGCGTGATTTCATATGCGCGATTGCTGATCCCCATGTGTATCACTGG
CAAACTGTGATGGACGACACCGTCAGTGCGTCCGTCGCGCAGGCTCTCGATGAGCTGATGCTTTGGGCCG
AGGACTGCCCCGAAGTCCGGCACCTCGTGCACGCGGATTTCGGCTCCAACAATGTCCTGACGGACAATGG
CCGCATAACAGCGGTCATTGACTGGAGCGAGGCGATGTTCGGGGATTCCCAATACGAGGTCGCCAACATC
TTCTTCTGGAGGCCGTGGTTGGCTTGTATGGAGCAGCAGACGCGCTACTTCGAGCGGAGGCATCCGGAGC
TTGCAGGATCGCCGCGGCTCCGGGCGTATATGCTCCGCATTGGTCTTGACCAACTCTATCAGAGCTTGGT
TGACGGCAATTTCGATGATGCAGCTTGGGCGCAGGGTCGATGCGACGCAATCGTCCGATCCGGAGCCGGG
ACTGTCGGGCGTACACAAATCGCCCGCAGAAGCGCGGCCGTCTGGACCGATGGCTGTGTAGAAGTACTCG
CCGATAGTGGAAACCGACGCCCCAGCACTCGTCCGAGGGCAAAGGAATAGCACGTACTACGAGATTTCGA
TTCCACCGCCGCCTTCTATGAAAGGTTGGGCTTCGGAATCGTTTTCCGGGACGCCGGCTGGATGATCCTC
CAGCGCGGGGATCTCATGCTGGAGTTCTTCGCCCACCCCAACTTGTTTATTGCAGCTTATAATGGTTACA
AATAAAGCAATAGCATCACAAATTTCACAAATAAAGCATTTTTTTCACTGCATTCTAGTTGTGGTTTGTC
CAAACTCATCAATGTATCTTATCATGTCTGTATACCGTCGACCTCTAGCTAGAGCTTGGCGTAATCATGG
TCATAGCTGTTTCCTGTGTGAAATTGTTATCCGCTCACAATTCCACACAACATACGAGCCGGAAGCATAA
AGTGTAAAGCCTGGGGTGCCTAATGAGTGAGCTAACTCACATTAATTGCGTTGCGCTCACTGCCCGCTTT
CCAGTCGGGAAACCTGTCGTGCCAGCTGCATTAATGAATCGGCCAACGCGCGGGGAGAGGCGGTTTGCGT
ATTGGGCGCTCTTCCGCTTCCTCGCTCACTGACTCGCTGCGCTCGGTCGTTCGGCTGCGGCGAGCGGTAT
CAGCTCACTCAAAGGCGGTAATACGGTTATCCACAGAATCAGGGGATAACGCAGGAAAGAACATGTGAGC
AAAAGGCCAGCAAAAGGCCAGGAACCGTAAAAAGGCCGCGTTGCTGGCGTTTTTCCATAGGCTCCGCCCC
CCTGACGAGCATCACAAAAATCGACGCTCAAGTCAGAGGTGGCGAAACCCGACAGGACTATAAAGATACC
AGGCGTTTCCCCCTGGAAGCTCCCTCGTGCGCTCTCCTGTTCCGACCCTGCCGCTTACCGGATACCTGTC
CGCCTTTCTCCCTTCGGGAAGCGTGGCGCTTTCTCATAGCTCACGCTGTAGGTATCTCAGTTCGGTGTAG
GTCGTTCGCTCCAAGCTGGGCTGTGTGCACGAACCCCCCGTTCAGCCCGACCGCTGCGCCTTATCCGGTA
ACTATCGTCTTGAGTCCAACCCGGTAAGACACGACTTATCGCCACTGGCAGCAGCCACTGGTAACAGGAT
TAGCAGAGCGAGGTATGTAGGCGGTGCTACAGAGTTCTTGAAGTGGTGGCCTAACTACGGCTACACTAGA
AGAACAGTATTTGGTATCTGCGCTCTGCTGAAGCCAGTTACCTTCGGAAAAAGAGTTGGTAGCTCTTGAT
CCGGCAAACAAACCACCGCTGGTAGCGGTGGTTTTTTTGTTTGCAAGCAGCAGATTACGCGCAGAAAAAA
AGGATCTCAAGAAGATCCTTTGATCTTTTCTACGGGGTCTGACGCTCAGTGGAACGAAAACTCACGTTAA
GGGATTTTGGTCATGAGATTATCAAAAAGGATCTTCACCTAGATCCTTTTAAATTAAAAATGAAGTTTTA
AATCAATCTAAAGTATATATGAGTAAACTTGGTCTGACAGTTACCAATGCTTAATCAGTGAGGCACCTAT
CTCAGCGATCTGTCTATTTCGTTCATCCATAGTTGCCTGACTCCCCGTCGTGTAGATAACTACGATACGG
GAGGGCTTACCATCTGGCCCCAGTGCTGCAATGATACCGCGAGACCCACGCTCACCGGCTCCAGATTTAT
CAGCAATAAACCAGCCAGCCGGAAGGGCCGAGCGCAGAAGTGGTCCTGCAACTTTATCCGCCTCCATCCA
GTCTATTAATTGTTGCCGGGAAGCTAGAGTAAGTAGTTCGCCAGTTAATAGTTTGCGCAACGTTGTTGCC
ATTGCTACAGGCATCGTGGTGTCACGCTCGTCGTTTGGTATGGCTTCATTCAGCTCCGGTTCCCAACGAT
CAAGGCGAGTTACATGATCCCCCATGTTGTGCAAAAAAGCGGTTAGCTCCTTCGGTCCTCCGATCGTTGT
CAGAAGTAAGTTGGCCGCAGTGTTATCACTCATGGTTATGGCAGCACTGCATAATTCTCTTACTGTCATG
CCATCCGTAAGATGCTTTTCTGTGACTGGTGAGTACTCAACCAAGTCATTCTGAGAATAGTGTATGCGGC
GACCGAGTTGCTCTTGCCCGGCGTCAATACGGGATAATACCGCGCCACATAGCAGAACTTTAAAAGTGCT
CATCATTGGAAAACGTTCTTCGGGGCGAAAACTCTCAAGGATCTTACCGCTGTTGAGATCCAGTTCGATG
TAACCCACTCGTGCACCCAACTGATCTTCAGCATCTTTTACTTTCACCAGCGTTTCTGGGTGAGCAAAAA
CAGGAAGGCAAAATGCCGCAAAAAAGGGAATAAGGGCGACACGGAAATGTTGAATACTCATACTCTTCCT
TTTTCAATATTATTGAAGCATTTATCAGGGTTATTGTCTCATGAGCGGATACATATTTGAATGTATTTAG
AAAAATAAACAAATAGGGGTTCCGCGCACATTTCCCCGAAAAGTGCCACCTGACGTC
Features (pLannotate 1.2.2; 25 found; start..end, strand, type, name):
     28..80      -  misc_feature   bom (fragment): basis of mobility region from pBR322
    235..614     +  enhancer       CMV enhancer: human cytomegalovirus immediate early enhancer
    615..818     +  promoter       CMV promoter: human cytomegalovirus (CMV) immediate early promoter
    820..839     +  promoter       PLtetO-1 promoter (fragment): modified phage lambda PL promoter with tet operator sites (Lutz and Bujard, 1997)
    841..860     +  promoter       PLtetO-1 promoter (fragment): modified phage lambda PL promoter with tet operator sites (Lutz and Bujard, 1997)
    868..901     +  promoter       TRE3GV promoter (fragment): 3rd-generation Tet-responsive promoter that can be activated by binding of Tet-On® 3G, optimized for retroviral and lentiviral vectors
    988..1005    +  protein_bind   attB1 (fragment): mutant version of attB; core recombination site for the Gateway® BP reaction BP Clonase™
   1011..1793    +  CDS            PSMA4 (sequence withheld): PSA4_BOVIN - Experimental evidence at protein level: Swiss-Prot protein existence level 1. Component of the 20S core proteasome complex involved in the proteolytic degradation of most intracellular proteins. This complex plays numerous essential roles within the cell by associating with different regulatory particles. Associated with two 19S regulatory particles, forms the 26S proteasome and thus participates in the ATP- dependent degradation of ubiquitinated proteins. The 26S proteasome plays a key role in the maintenance of protein homeostasis by removing misfolded or damaged proteins that c
   1795..1819    -  protein_bind   attB2: mutant version of attB; recombination site for the Gateway® BP reaction BP Clonase™
   1839..2609    +  CDS            miniTurbo: N-terminally truncated mutant of the E. coli biotin ligase BioID engineered for improved catalytic efficiency (Branon et al., 2018)
   2619..2642    +  CDS            3xFLAG (fragment): three tandem FLAG® epitope tags
   2689..2913    +  polyA_signal   bGH poly(A) signal: bovine growth hormone polyadenylation signal
   2917..2938    +  promoter       SV40 promoter (fragment): SV40 enhancer and early promoter
   2959..3192    +  rep_origin     f1 ori (fragment) (sequence partly withheld): f1 bacteriophage origin of replication; arrow indicates direction of (+) strand synthesis
   3197..3244    +  protein_bind   FRT: FLP-mediated recombination occurs in the 8-bp core sequence TCTAGAAA (Turan and Bode, 2011). FLP recombinase from the Saccharomyces cerevisiae 2μ plasmid
   3252..4274    +  CDS            HygR: hygromycin B phosphotransferase confers resistance to hygromycin
   4284..4409    +  CDS            ble (fragment): BLE_KLEPN - Experimental evidence at protein level: Swiss-Prot protein existence level 1. Binding protein with a strong affinity to the bleomycin family of antibiotics. Binds to CL990; an antimitotic-antibiotic compound. From Klebsiella pneumoniae.
   4404..4525    +  polyA_signal   SV40 poly(A) signal: SV40 polyadenylation signal
   4598..4614    -  protein_bind   lac operator: The lac repressor binds to the lac operator to inhibit transcription in E. coli. This inhibition can be relieved by adding lactose or isopropyl-β-D-thiogalactopyranoside (IPTG). lac repressor encoded by lacI
   4622..4652    -  promoter       lac promoter: promoter for the E. coli lac operon
   4667..4688    -  protein_bind   CAP binding site: CAP binding activates transcription in the presence of cAMP. E. coli catabolite activator protein
   4701..4793    -  CDS            lacI (fragment): lac repressor; lacI; The lac repressor binds to the lac operator to inhibit transcription in E. coli. This inhibition can be relieved by adding lactose or isopropyl-β-D-thiogalactopyranoside (IPTG).
   4976..5564    -  rep_origin     ori: high-copy-number ColE1/pMB1/pBR322/pUC origin of replication
   5735..6595    -  CDS            AmpR: β-lactamase; bla; confers resistance to ampicillin, carbenicillin, and related antibiotics
   6596..6700    -  promoter       AmpR promoter: bla
