[The description below was written by a language model from this plasmid's Addgene catalogue record and pLannotate feature annotations shown in this document.]
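Description:
PSMA4_miniTurbo_Cterm is a mammalian expression plasmid that produces human PSMA4, an alpha-type subunit of the 20S proteasome core particle, fused at its C terminus to the miniTurbo biotin ligase and a FLAG epitope. It is propagated in E. coli as a high-copy plasmid through a ColE1/pUC-type origin with ampicillin resistance (AmpR), and carries a hygromycin resistance gene for selection in mammalian cells. The 783 bp PSMA4 open reading frame was introduced by Gateway cloning and sits between attB1 and attB2 sites, followed in the same orientation by the miniTurbo coding sequence, a FLAG tag (annotated as a fragment of 3xFLAG) and a bGH polyadenylation signal. The catalogue gives 6,731 bp as the backbone size without insert, but the full sequenced record including PSMA4 is that same length, so the figure appears to describe the whole plasmid.

Expression is driven by the CMV enhancer and promoter, immediately followed by short matches to tet operator-containing promoters, which suggests a tetracycline-regulatable CMV/TetO arrangement that would be repressed in cells expressing the Tet repressor, although the record does not state this. An FRT site lies directly upstream of HygR, and no complete promoter is annotated in front of that gene. This layout is characteristic of FLP-mediated integration vectors, in which recombination into a genomic FRT site activates hygromycin resistance, but the record does not name a host line.

miniTurbo is an engineered, N-terminally truncated E. coli biotin ligase with improved catalytic efficiency that biotinylates nearby proteins. Tethering it to PSMA4 should therefore support proximity labelling of proteasome-associated proteins, with the FLAG tag allowing detection of the fusion.
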