Addgene plasmid #222600: PSMA4_miniTurbo_Cterm
Purpose: Flag-tagged biotinylation enzyme for co-expression of Psma4
Depositing lab: Alessandro Ori. Depositing organization: Leibniz Institute on Aging - Fritz Lipmann Institute (FLI).
Backbone
  Vector backbone: miniTurbo_Cterm
  Backbone size w/o insert (bp): 6731
  Vector type: Mammalian Expression
  Selectable markers: Hygromycin
Growth in bacteria
  Bacterial resistance: Ampicillin, 100 μg/mL
  Growth temperature: 37°C
  Growth strain: DH5alpha
  Copy number: High Copy
Gene/Insert
  Gene/Insert name: PSMA4
  Species: H. sapiens (human)
  Insert size (bp): 783
  Entrez Gene: PSMA4 (a.k.a. HC9, HsT17706, PSC9)
  Tag / fusion protein: miniTurbo (C terminal on insert)
  Cloning method: Gateway Cloning
Terms and licenses: Academic/Nonprofit Terms; Industry Terms: Not Available to Industry
How to cite: PSMA4_miniTurbo_Cterm was a gift from Alessandro Ori (Addgene plasmid # 222600 ; http://n2t.net/addgene:222600 ; RRID:Addgene_222600)
